>Addgene plasmid #47169 | TAL3450 | depositor partial sequence | sequence record 67256 | Insert sequence
ATGGACTACAAAGACCATGACGGTGATTATAAAGATCATGACATCGATTACAAGGATGACGATGACAAGA
TGGCCCCCAAGAAGAAGAGGAAGGTGGGCATTCACCGCGGGGTACCTATGGTGGACTTGAGGACACTCGG
TTATTCGCAACAGCAACAGGAGAAAATCAAGCCTAAGGTCAGGAGCACCGTCGCGCAACACCACGAGGCG
CTTGTGGGGCATGGCTTCACTCATGCGCATATTGTCGCGCTTTCACAGCACCCTGCGGCGCTTGGGACGG
TGGCTGTCAAATACCAAGATATGATTGCGGCCCTGCCCGAAGCCACGCACGAGGCAATTGTAGGGGTCGG
TAAACAGTGGTCGGGAGCGCGAGCACTTGAGGCGCTGCTGACTGTGGCGGGTGAGCTTAGGGGGCCTCCG
CTCCAGCTCGACACCGGGCAGCTGCTGAAGATCGCGAAGAGAGGGGGAGTAACAGCGGTAGAGGCAGTGC
ACGCCTGGCGCAATGCGCTCACCGGGGCCCCCTTGAACCTGACCCCAGACCAGGTAGTCGCAATCGCGTC
ACATGACGGGGGAAAGCAAGCCCTGGAAACCGTGCAAAGGTTGTTGCCGGTCCTTTGTCAAGACCACGGC
CTTACACCGGAGCAAGTCGTGGCCATTGCAAGCAACATCGGTGGCAAACAGGCTCTTGAGACGGTTCAGA
GACTTCTCCCAGTTCTCTGTCAAGCCCACGGGCTGACTCCCGATCAAGTTGTAGCGATTGCGTCGCATGA
CGGAGGGAAACAAGCATTGGAGACTGTCCAACGGCTCCTTCCCGTGTTGTGTCAAGCCCACGGTTTGACG
CCTGCACAAGTGGTCGCCATCGCCAGCCATGATGGCGGTAAGCAGGCGCTGGAAACAGTACAGCGCCTGC
TGCCTGTACTGTGCCAGGATCATGGACTGACCCCAGACCAGGTAGTCGCAATCGCGTCAAACGGAGGGGG
AAAGCAAGCCCTGGAAACCGTGCAAAGGTTGTTGCCGGTCCTTTGTCAAGACCACGGCCTTACACCGGAG
CAAGTCGTGGCCATTGCAAATAATAACGGTGGCAAACAGGCTCTTGAGACGGTTCAGAGACTTCTCCCAG
TTCTCTGTCAAGCCCACGGGCTGACTCCCGATCAAGTTGTAGCGATTGCGTCGCATGACGGAGGGAAACA
AGCATTGGAGACTGTCCAACGGCTCCTTCCCGTGTTGTGTCAAGCCCACGGTTTGACGCCTGCACAAGTG
GTCGCCATCGCCTCCAATATTGGCGGTAAGCAGGCGCTGGAAACAGTACAGCGCCTGCTGCCTGTACTGT
GCCAGGATCATGGACTGACCCCAGACCAGGTAGTCGCAATCGCGTCAAACGGAGGGGGAAAGCAAGCCCT
GGAAACCGTGCAAAGGTTGTTGCCGGTCCTTTGTCAAGACCACGGCCTTACACCGGAGCAAGTCGTGGCC
ATTGCATCCCACGACGGTGGCAAACAGGCTCTTGAGACGGTTCAGAGACTTCTCCCAGTTCTCTGTCAAG
CCCACGGGCTGACTCCCGATCAAGTTGTAGCGATTGCGTCCAACGGTGGAGGGAAACAAGCATTGGAGAC
TGTCCAACGGCTCCTTCCCGTGTTGTGTCAAGCCCACGGTTTGACGCCTGCACAAGTGGTCGCCATCGCC
AGCCATGATGGCGGTAAGCAGGCGCTGGAAACAGTACAGCGCCTGCTGCCTGTACTGTGCCAGGATCATG
GACTGACCCCAGACCAGGTAGTCGCAATCGCGTCACATGACGGGGGAAAGCAAGCCCTGGAAACCGTGCA
AAGGTTGTTGCCGGTCCTTTGTCAAGACCACGGCCTTACACCGGAGCAAGTCGTGGCCATTGCAAGCAAC
ATCGGTGGCAAACAGGCTCTTGAGACGGTTCAGAGACTTCTCCCAGTTCTCTGTCAAGCCCACGGGCTGA
CTCCCGATCAAGTTGTAGCGATTGCGTCCAACGGTGGAGGGAAACAAGCATTGGAGACTGTCCAACGGCT
CCTTCCCGTGTTGTGTCAAGCCCACGGTTTGACGCCTGCACAAGTGGTCGCCATCGCCAGCCATGATGGC
GGTAAGCAGGCGCTGGAAACAGTACAGCGCCTGCTGCCTGTACTGTGCCAGGATCATGGACTGACACCCG
AACAGGTGGTCGCCATTGCTTCCCACGACGGAGGACGGCCAGCCTTGGAG
