>Addgene plasmid #47169 | TAL3450 | addgene partial sequence | sequence record 68680 | JDS-TALEN-F 5'-TAGGGGTCGGTAAACAGTGG-3'
GGCGGGTGAGCTTAGGGGGCCTCCGCTCCAGCTCGACACCGGGCAGCTGCTGAAGATCGCGAAGAGAGGG
GGAGTAACAGCGGTAGAGGCAGTGCACGCCTGGCGCAATGCGCTCACCGGGGCCCCCTTGAACCTGACCC
CAGACCAGGTAGTCGCAATCGCGTCACATGACGGGGGAAAGCAAGCCCTGGAAACCGTGCAAAGGTTGTT
GCCGGTCCTTTGTCAAGACCACGGCCTTACACCGGAGCAAGTCGTGGCCATTGCAAGCAACATCGGTGGC
AAACAGGCTCTTGAGACGGTTCAGAGACTTCTCCCAGTTCTCTGTCAAGCCCACGGGCTGACTCCCGATC
AAGTTGTAGCGATTGCGTCGCATGACGGAGGGAAACAAGCATTGGAGACTGTCCAACGGCTCCTTCCCGT
GTTGTGTCAAGCCCACGGTTTGACGCCTGCACAAGTGGTCGCCATCGCCAGCCATGATGGCGGTAAGCAG
GCGCTGGAAACAGTACAGCGCCTGCTGCCTGTACTGTGCCAGGATCATGGACTGACCCCAGACCAGGTAG
TCGCAATCGCGTCAAACGGAGGGGGAAAGCAAGCCCTGGAAACCGTGCAAAGGTTGTTGCCGGTCCTTTG
TCAAGACCACGGCCTTACACCGGAGCAAGTCGTGGCCATTGCAAATAATAACGGTGGCAAACAGGCTCTT
GAGACGGTTCAGAGACTTCTCCCAGTTCTCTGTCAAGCCCACGGGCTGACTCCCGATCAAGTTGTAGCGA
TTGCGTC
