[The description below was written by a language model from this plasmid's Addgene catalogue record.]
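Description:
TAL3450 is a TALEN expression plasmid encoding the left-hand monomer of a nuclease pair directed against the zebrafish gene hs3st3l (also known as 3-OST-6). It is built on the JDS71 backbone, a roughly 6.4 kb vector classed as a mammalian expression plasmid that also carries a T7 promoter. It is maintained in E. coli as a high-copy plasmid under ampicillin selection. The record gives no feature table, so the origin of replication and other backbone details are not itemised.

The insert is an approximately 1.4 kb engineered TAL effector repeat array, not a copy of the hs3st3l coding sequence. It was designed to recognise a specific 18-nucleotide site within that gene. The array was cloned into BsmBI sites that were destroyed in the process, placing it in frame with elements already on the backbone: an N-terminal 3X Flag tag and a C-terminal wild-type FokI cleavage domain. Expression in cells is driven by the CMV promoter. The T7 designation indicates the coding region can also be transcribed in vitro to make mRNA, the usual route for delivering nucleases into zebrafish embryos. The use of a BGH reverse sequencing primer suggests a BGH polyadenylation region downstream, though this is not listed explicitly.

Because FokI cuts only as a dimer, this construct is meant to be used with a matching right-hand TALEN that binds the opposite strand nearby. Together the pair produces a double-strand break whose error-prone repair yields indel mutations. The associated work concerns targeted gene disruption in somatic zebrafish cells, and the insert name suggests it belongs to a set of TALENs made for the zebrafish community. The depositor advises confirming the plasmid by diagnostic restriction digest before use.
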