Addgene plasmid #47169: TAL3450
Depositing lab: Keith Joung. Depositing organization: Massachusetts General Hospital. Publication: Targeted gene disruption in somatic zebrafish cells using engineered TALENs. Sander JD, Cade L, Khayter C, Reyon D, Peterson RT, Joung JK, Yeh JR. Nat Biotechnol. 2011 Aug 5;29(8):697-8. doi: 10.1038/nbt.1934. PubMed 21822241.
Backbone
  Vector backbone: JDS71
  Backbone manufacturer: Addgene plasmid #32287
  Backbone size w/o insert (bp): 6447
  Vector type: Mammalian Expression ; T7
Growth in bacteria
  Bacterial resistance: Ampicillin, 100 μg/mL
  Growth temperature: 37°C
  Growth strain: XL1 Blue
  Copy number: High Copy
Gene/Insert
  Gene/Insert name: ZebrafishCommunity-hs3st3l-left (alt name: hs3st3l)
  Species: D. rerio (zebrafish)
  Insert size (bp): 1430
  Entrez Gene: hs3st3l (a.k.a. 3-OST-6, 3OST6, HS3st6)
  Promoter: CMV
  Tag / fusion protein: 3X Flag (N terminal on backbone); WT FOKI (C terminal on backbone)
  Cloning method: Restriction Enzyme; 5′ cloning site BsmBI (destroyed during cloning); 3′ cloning site BsmBI (destroyed during cloning)
  Sequencing primers: 5′ CMV-F; 3′ BGH-rev
Terms and licenses: Academic/Nonprofit Terms; Industry Terms: Not Available to Industry
Depositor comments: Target binding site: TCACCTGCATCTCCATCC It is strongly recommended that users perform a diagnostic digest to verify this plasmid prior to use. For example, a double digest of the plasmid with BamHI and KpnI should result in two bands at 2.3kb and 5.8kb.
How to cite: TAL3450 was a gift from Keith Joung (Addgene plasmid # 47169 ; http://n2t.net/addgene:47169 ; RRID:Addgene_47169)
